Addgene plasmid #229241: pXTK004 [Marker_SpcR-StrR-aadA_PartType2]
Purpose: XanthoMoClo Golden Gate Part Plasmid for cloning, contains Marker_SpcR-StrR-aadA_PartType2
Depositing lab: Michael Springer. Depositing organization: Harvard Medical School. Publication: XanthoMoClo horizontal line A Robust Modular Cloning Genetic Toolkit for the Genera Xanthobacter and Roseixanthobacter. Soltysiak MPM, Ory ALH, Lee AD, Christophersen CE, Jalihal AP, Springer M. ACS Synth Biol. 2025 Apr 18;14(4):1173-1190. doi: 10.1021/acssynbio.4c00806. Epub 2025 Mar 13. PubMed 40080684.
Backbone
  Vector backbone: pXTK
  Vector type: Bacterial Expression
Growth in bacteria
  Bacterial resistance: Ampicillin, 100 μg/mL
  Growth temperature: 37°C
  Growth strain: DH5alpha
  Copy number: Low Copy
Gene/Insert
  Gene/Insert name: SpcR-StrR-aadA (alt name: Marker_SpcR-StrR-aadA_PartType2)
  Species: Synthetic
  Cloning method: Restriction Enzyme; 5′ cloning site unknown (unknown if destroyed)
Terms and licenses: Academic/Nonprofit Terms; Industry Terms: Not Available to Industry
How to cite: pXTK004 [Marker_SpcR-StrR-aadA_PartType2] was a gift from Michael Springer (Addgene plasmid # 229241 ; http://n2t.net/addgene:229241 ; RRID:Addgene_229241)
