[The description below was written by a language model from this plasmid's Addgene catalogue record and pLannotate feature annotations shown in this document.]
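Description:
pXTK004 is a Golden Gate part plasmid from the XanthoMoClo modular cloning toolkit, which was developed for genetic engineering of bacteria in the genera Xanthobacter and Roseixanthobacter. It is built on the pXTK backbone and serves as a storage vector for a single standardized part, here a "Type 2" selectable-marker module, rather than as a finished expression construct. The 3,762 nt plasmid is propagated in E. coli using a ColE1/pMB1-family origin and is selected with ampicillin through a TEM-type bla gene driven by its own AmpR promoter and followed by the bacteriophage fd terminator. The catalogue entry lists the plasmid as low copy, whereas the sequence annotation identifies the origin as a high-copy pUC-type element. The record does not resolve this difference.

The payload is a synthetic SpcR-StrR-aadA cassette. Its core is a complete aadA open reading frame encoding an aminoglycoside adenylyltransferase that confers resistance to both spectinomycin and streptomycin. The annotation also detects partial matches flanking this gene: an integron integrase fragment on the opposite strand upstream, a short gentamicin acetyltransferase fragment immediately before aadA, and a qacE fragment downstream. This context resembles an integron-type resistance cassette, suggesting the marker was carried over with its native surroundings. No dedicated promoter for aadA is annotated, so the record does not state what drives its expression. The Type IIS sites and overhangs that define the part type are also not annotated.

In use, the marker part would be released and combined with other toolkit parts in hierarchical Golden Gate assemblies, providing spectinomycin/streptomycin selection for the resulting plasmids in the target bacteria.
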