Features (pLannotate 1.2.2; 8 found; start..end, strand, type, name):
      1..589     +  rep_origin     ori: high-copy-number ColE1/pMB1/pBR322/pUC origin of replication
    776..1348    -  CDS            int (fragment) (sequence partly withheld): INT2_ECOLX - Protein inferred from homology: Swiss-Prot protein existence level 3. Putative integrase believed to be involved in the insertion of antibiotic resistance genes into plasmids and transposons. From Escherichia coli.
   1434..1490    +  CDS            GmR (fragment): gentamycin acetyltransferase; aacC1; confers resistance to gentamycin
   1497..2288    +  CDS            SmR: aminoglycoside adenylyltransferase (Murphy, 1985); aadA; confers resistance to spectinomycin and streptomycin
   2452..2541    +  CDS            qacE (fragment): QACE_ECOLX - Protein inferred from homology: Swiss-Prot protein existence level 3. Multidrug exporter. Is implicated for the resistance to bacteriocidal quaternary ammonium compounds. From Escherichia coli.
   2740..2831    +  promoter       AmpR promoter: bla
   2832..3689    +  CDS            bla: BLAT_ECOLX - Experimental evidence at protein level: Swiss-Prot protein existence level 1. TEM-type are the most prevalent beta-lactamases in enterobacteria; they hydrolyze the beta-lactam bond in susceptible beta-lactam antibiotics, thus conferring resistance to penicillins and cephalosporins. TEM-3 and TEM-4 are capable of hydrolyzing cefotaxime and ceftazidime. TEM-5 is capable of hydrolyzing ceftazidime. TEM-6 is capable of hydrolyzing ceftazidime and aztreonam. TEM-8/CAZ-2, TEM- 16/CAZ-7 and TEM-24/CAZ-6 are markedly active against ceftazidime. IRT- 4 shows resistance to beta-lactamase in
   3696..3735    +  terminator     fd terminator: central terminator from bacteriophage fd (Otsuka and Kunisawa, 1982)
>Addgene plasmid #229241 | pXTK004 [Marker_SpcR-StrR-aadA_PartType2] | addgene full sequence | sequence record 467552 | Addgene NGS Result
TTGAGATCCTTTTTTTCTGCGCGTAATCTGCTGCTTGCAAACAAAAAAACCACCGCTACCAGCGGTGGTT
TGTTTGCCGGATCAAGAGCTACCAACTCTTTTTCCGAAGGTAACTGGCTTCAGCAGAGCGCAGATACCAA
ATACTGTTCTTCTAGTGTAGCCGTAGTTAGGCCACCACTTCAAGAACTCTGTAGCACCGCCTACATACCT
CGCTCTGCTAATCCTGTTACCAGTGGCTGCTGCCAGTGGCGATAAGTCGTGTCTTACCGGGTTGGACTCA
AGACGATAGTTACCGGATAAGGCGCAGCGGTCGGGCTGAACGGGGGGTTCGTGCACACAGCCCAGCTTGG
AGCGAACGACCTACACCGAACTGAGATACCTACAGCGTGAGCTATGAGAAAGCGCCACGCTTCCCGAAGG
GAGAAAGGCGGACAGGTATCCGGTAAGCGGCAGGGTCGGAACAGGAGAGCGCACGAGGGAGCTTCCAGGG
GGAAACGCCTGGTATCTTTATAGTCCTGTCGGGTTTCGCCACCTCTGACTTGAGCGTCGATTTTTGTGAT
GCTCGTCAGGGGGGCGGAGCCTATGGAAAAACGCCAGCAACGCGAGTCGGTCTCTCAATCCGGGGATCCG
GTGATTGATTGAGCAAGCTTTATGCTTGTAAACCGTTTTGTGAAAAAATTTTTAAAATAAAAAAGGGGAC
CTCTAGGGTCCCCAATTAATTAGTAATATAATCTATTAAAGGTCATTCAAAAGGTCATCCACCGGATCAA
TTCCCCTGCTCGCGCAGGCTGGGTGCCAAGCTCTCGGGTAACATCAAGGCCCGATCCTTGGAGCCCTTGC
CCTCCCGTACGATGATCGT
[255 nt withheld, positions 860-1114]
CGTGGAGCCCGAAACCTTGCGCTCGTTCGCCAGCCAGGACAGAAATGCCTCGACTTCGCTGCTGCCCAAG
GTTGCCGGGTGACGCACACCGTGGAAACGGATGAAGGCACGAACCCAGTGGACATAAGCCTGTTCGGTTC
GTAAGCTGTAATGCAAGTAGCGTATGCGCTCACGCAACTGGTCCAGAACCTTGACCGAACGCAGCGGTGG
TAACGGCGCAGTGGCGGTTTTCATGGCTTGTTATGACTGTTTTTTTGGGGTACAGTCTATGCCTCGGGCA
TCCAAGCAGCAAGCGCGTTACGCCGTGGGTCGATGTTTGATGTTATGGAGCAGCAACGATGTTACGCAGC
AGGGCAGTCGCCCTAAAACAAAGTTAAACATCATGAGGGAAGCGGTGATCGCCGAAGTATCGACTCAACT
ATCAGAGGTAGTTGGCGTCATCGAGCGCCATCTCGAACCGACGTTGCTGGCCGTACATTTGTACGGCTCC
GCAGTGGATGGCGGCCTGAAGCCACACAGTGATATTGATTTGCTGGTTACGGTGACCGTAAGGCTTGATG
AAACAACGCGGCGAGCTTTGATCAACGACCTTTTGGAAACTTCGGCTTCCCCTGGAGAGAGCGAGATTCT
CCGCGCTGTAGAAGTCACCATTGTTGTGCACGACGACATCATTCCGTGGCGTTATCCAGCTAAGCGCGAA
CTGCAATTTGGAGAATGGCAGCGCAATGACATTCTTGCAGGTATCTTCGAGCCAGCCACGATCGACATTG
ATCTGGCTATCTTGCTGACAAAAGCAAGAGAACATAGCGTTGCCTTGGTAGGTCCAGCGGCGGAGGAACT
CTTTGATCCGGTTCCTGAACAGGATCTATTTGAGGCGCTAAATGAAACCTTAACGCTATGGAACTCGCCG
CCCGACTGGGCTGGCGATGAGCGAAATGTAGTGCTTACGTTGTCCCGCATTTGGTACAGCGCAGTAACCG
GCAAAATCGCGCCGAAGGATGTCGCTGCCGACTGGGCAATGGAGCGCCTGCCGGCCCAGTATCAGCCCGT
CATACTTGAAGCTAGACAGGCTTATCTTGGACAAGAAGAAGATCGCTTGGCCTCGCGCGCAGATCAGTTG
GAAGAATTTGTCCACTACGTGAAAGGCGAGATCACCAAGGTAGTCGGCAAATAATGTCTAACAATTCGTT
CAAGCCGACGCCGCTTCGCGGCGCGGCTTAACTCAAGCGTTAGATGCACTAAGCACATAATTGCTCACAG
CCAAACTATCAGGTCAAGTCTGCTTTTATTATTTTTAAGCGTGCATAATAAGCCCTACACAAATTGGGAG
ATATATCATGAAAGGCTGGCTTTTTCTTGTTATCGCAATAGTTGGCGAAGTAATCGCAACATCCGCATTA
AAATCTAGCGAGGGCTTTACTAAGCTGATCCGGTGGATGACCTTTTGAATGACCTTTAATAGATTATATT
ACTAATTAATTGGGGACCCTAGAGGTCCCCTTTTTTATTTTAAAAATTTTTTCACAAAACGGTTTACAAG
CATAAAGCTTGCTCAATCAATCACCGGATCCCCCTTGAGACCAGAGTAGCCCGCCTAATGAGCGGGCTTT
TTTTTAATTCCCCTATTTGTTTATTTTTCTAAATACATTCAAATATGTATCCGCTCATGAGACAATAACC
CTGATAAATGCTTCAATAATATTGAAAAAGGAAGAGTATGAGCATTCAGCATTTTCGTGTGGCGCTGATT
CCGTTTTTTGCGGCGTTTTGCCTGCCGGTGTTTGCGCATCCGGAAACCCTGGTGAAAGTGAAAGATGCGG
AAGATCAACTGGGTGCGCGCGTGGGCTATATTGAACTGGATCTGAACAGCGGCAAAATTCTGGAATCTTT
TCGTCCGGAAGAACGTTTTCCGATGATGAGCACCTTTAAAGTGCTGCTGTGCGGTGCGGTTCTGAGCCGT
GTGGATGCGGGCCAGGAACAACTGGGCCGTCGTATTCATTATAGCCAGAACGATCTGGTGGAATATAGCC
CGGTGACCGAAAAACATCTGACCGATGGCATGACCGTGCGTGAACTGTGCAGCGCGGCGATTACCATGAG
CGATAACACCGCGGCGAACCTGCTGCTGACGACCATTGGCGGTCCGAAAGAACTGACCGCGTTTCTGCAT
AACATGGGCGATCATGTGACCCGTCTGGATCGTTGGGAACCGGAACTGAACGAAGCGATTCCGAACGATG
AACGTGATACCACCATGCCGGCAGCAATGGCGACCACCCTGCGTAAACTGCTGACGGGTGAGCTGCTGAC
CCTGGCAAGCCGCCAGCAACTGATTGATTGGATGGAAGCGGATAAAGTGGCGGGTCCGCTGCTGCGTAGC
GCGCTGCCGGCTGGCTGGTTTATTGCGGATAAAAGCGGTGCGGGCGAACGTGGCAGCCGTGGCATTATTG
CGGCGCTGGGCCCGGATGGTAAACCGAGCCGTATTGTGGTGATTTATACCACCGGCAGCCAGGCGACGAT
GGATGAACGTAACCGTCAGATTGCGGAAATTGGCGCGAGCCTGATTAAACATTGGTAAACCGATACAATT
AAAGGCTCCTTTTGGAGCCTTTTTTTTTGGACGACCCTTGTCAGATCAAAGGATCTTC
